Addgene plasmid #125589: pNIC28-BpGmhA
Purpose: Overexpression plasmid for production of GmhA from Burkholderia pseudomallei
Depositing lab: Nicholas Harmer. Depositing organization: University of Exeter. Publication: The structure of sedoheptulose-7-phosphate isomerase from Burkholderia pseudomallei reveals a zinc binding site at the heart of the active site. Harmer NJ. J Mol Biol. 2010 Jul 16;400(3):379-92. doi: 10.1016/j.jmb.2010.04.058. Epub 2010 May 4. PubMed 20447408.
Backbone
  Vector backbone: pNIC28
  Backbone manufacturer: SGC Oxford
  Backbone size w/o insert (bp): 7284
  Vector type: Bacterial Expression
Growth in bacteria
  Bacterial resistance: Kanamycin, 50 μg/mL
  Growth temperature: 37°C
  Growth strain: DH5alpha
  Copy number: Low Copy
Gene/Insert
  Gene/Insert name: BpGmhA
  Species: Burkholderia pseudomallei
  Insert size (bp): 600
  Entrez Gene: gmhA (a.k.a. BPSL2795)
  Promoter: T7
  Tag / fusion protein: 6xHis (N terminal on backbone)
  Cloning method: Ligation Independent Cloning
  Sequencing primers: 5′ T7for; 3′ T7rev; gctagttattgctcagcgg
Terms and licenses: Academic/Nonprofit Terms; Industry Terms: Not Available to Industry
How to cite: pNIC28-BpGmhA was a gift from Nicholas Harmer (Addgene plasmid # 125589 ; http://n2t.net/addgene:125589 ; RRID:Addgene_125589)
