[The description below was written by a language model from this plasmid's Addgene catalogue record and pLannotate feature annotations shown in this document.]
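Description:
pNIC28-BpGmhA is a bacterial expression plasmid for overproducing GmhA, the sedoheptulose-7-phosphate isomerase of Burkholderia pseudomallei, which converts sedoheptulose 7-phosphate to D-glycero-D-manno-heptose 7-phosphate. It is built on the pNIC28 backbone, a pET-style vector designed for ligation-independent cloning, the method used to insert the roughly 600 bp gmhA coding sequence. The plasmid replicates in E. coli from a ColE1/pBR322-type origin. The accompanying rop gene and bom region fit the catalogue's low-copy designation. Selection is by kanamycin through an aminoglycoside phosphotransferase gene, and an f1 origin is also present. Short tetracycline-resistance fragments and a predicted E. coli open reading frame appear to be nonfunctional backbone remnants.

Expression is driven by a T7 promoter followed directly by a lac operator and the phage T7 gene 10 ribosome binding site, with a T7 terminator downstream. The plasmid carries its own lacI gene and promoter, so transcription is repressed until IPTG is added, and it requires a host that supplies T7 RNA polymerase. The catalogue lists a 6xHis tag at the N-terminus, supplied by the backbone. The feature table does not annotate this tag, although unannotated sequence lies between the ribosome binding site and the start of gmhA. The table does flag a His-tag fragment and a solubility-tag fragment downstream of the gene, but the record does not show whether these are translated as part of the product. The sequenced plasmid is 5,953 nt, smaller than the stated empty-backbone size, which the record does not explain. The associated publication indicates that the construct was used to produce recombinant protein for structural study of the enzyme and its zinc-containing active site.
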