Features (pLannotate 1.2.2; 19 found; start..end, strand, type, name):
      1..19      +  promoter       T7 promoter: promoter for bacteriophage T7 RNA polymerase
     20..44      +  protein_bind   lac operator: The lac repressor binds to the lac operator to inhibit transcription in E. coli. This inhibition can be relieved by adding lactose or isopropyl-β-D-thiogalactopyranoside (IPTG). lac repressor encoded by lacI
     59..81      +  RBS            RBS: efficient ribosome binding site from bacteriophage T7 gene 10 (Olins and Rangwala, 1989)
    155..745     +  CDS            gmhA (sequence partly withheld): GMHA_BURPS - Experimental evidence at protein level: Swiss-Prot protein existence level 1. Catalyzes the isomerization of sedoheptulose 7-phosphate in D-glycero-D-manno-heptose 7-phosphate. From Burkholderia pseudomallei (strain K96243).
    818..835     +  CDS            9xHis (fragment): 9xHis affinity tag
    845..894     +  CDS            SET1 (fragment): solubility-enhancement tag derived from T7 phage gene 10B
    902..949     +  terminator     T7 terminator: transcription terminator for bacteriophage T7 RNA polymerase
    986..1414    +  rep_origin     f1 ori (sequence partly withheld): f1 bacteriophage origin of replication; arrow indicates direction of (+) strand synthesis
   1467..1524    +  promoter       AmpR promoter (fragment): bla
   1533..2348    -  CDS            KanR: aminoglycoside phosphotransferase; aph(3')-Ia; confers resistance to kanamycin in bacteria or G418 (Geneticin®) in eukaryotes
   2470..3058    +  rep_origin     ori: high-copy-number ColE1/pMB1/pBR322/pUC origin of replication
   3244..3383    -  misc_feature   bom: basis of mobility region from pBR322
   3485..3676    -  CDS            rop: Rop protein, which maintains plasmids at low copy number; rop
   3693..4073    +  CDS            YPB1_ECOLX: Protein predicted: Swiss-Prot protein existence level 4. From Escherichia coli.
   4145..4436    -  CDS            TcR (fragment): tetracycline efflux protein; tet; confers resistance to tetracycline
   4451..4472    -  protein_bind   CAP binding site: CAP binding activates transcription in the presence of cAMP. E. coli catabolite activator protein
   4485..5567    -  CDS            lacI: lac repressor; lacI; The lac repressor binds to the lac operator to inhibit transcription in E. coli. This inhibition can be relieved by adding lactose or isopropyl-β-D-thiogalactopyranoside (IPTG).
   5568..5645    -  promoter       lacI promoter: lacI
   5653..5932    -  CDS            TcR (fragment): tetracycline efflux protein; tet; confers resistance to tetracycline
>Addgene plasmid #125589 | pNIC28-BpGmhA | addgene full sequence | sequence record 244093 | Addgene NGS Result
TAATACGACTCACTATAGGGGAATTGTGAGCGGATAACAATTCCCCTCTAGAAATAATTTTGTTTAACTT
TAAGAAGGAGATATACATATGCACCATCATCATCATCATTCTTCTGGTGTAGATCTGGGTACCGAGAACC
TGTACTTCCAATCCATGGAGAATCGC
[576 nt withheld, positions 167-742]
CAGTGATAAGCTTCAGTAAAGGTGGATACGGATCCGAATTCGAGCTCCGTCGACAAGCTTGCGGCCGCAC
TCGAGCACCACCACCACCACCACTGAGATCCGGCTGCTAACAAAGCCCGAAAGGAAGCTGAGTTGGCTGC
TGCCACCGCTGAGCAATAACTAGCATAACCCCTTGGGGCCTCTAAACGGGTCTTGAGGGGTTTTTTGCTG
AAAGGAGGAACTATATCCGGATTGGCGAATGGG
[124 nt withheld, positions 986-1109]
C
[91 nt withheld, positions 1111-1201]
A
[49 nt withheld, positions 1203-1251]
CCTTTGACGTTGGAGTCCACGTTCTTT
[37 nt withheld, positions 1279-1315]
ACCCTATCTCGGTCTATTCTTTTGATTTATAAGGGATTTTGCCGATTTCGGCCTATTGGTTAAAAAATGA
GCTGATTTAACAAAAATTTAACGCGAATTTTAACAAAATATTAACGCTTACAATTTAGGTGGCACTTTTC
GGGGAAATGTGCGCGGAACCCCTATTTGTTTATTTTTCTAAATACATTCAAATATGTATCCGCTCATGAA
TTAATTCTTAGAAAAACTCATCGAGCATCAAATGAAACTGCAATTTATTCATATCAGGATTATCAATACC
ATATTTTTGAAAAAGCCGTTTCTGTAATGAAGGAGAAAACTCACCGAGGCAGTTCCATAGGATGGCAAGA
TCCTGGTATCGGTCTGCGATTCCGACTCGTCCAACATCAATACAACCTATTAATTTCCCCTCGTCAAAAA
TAAGGTTATCAAGTGAGAAATCACCATGAGTGACGACTGAATCCGGTGAGAATGGCAAAAGTTTATGCAT
TTCTTTCCAGACTTGTTCAACAGGCCAGCCATTACGCTCGTCATCAAAATCACTCGCATCAACCAAACCG
TTATTCATTCGTGATTGCGCCTGAGCGAGACGAAATACGCGATCGCTGTTAAAAGGACAATTACAAACAG
GAATCGAATGCAACCGGCGCAGGAACACTGCCAGCGCATCAACAATATTTTCACCTGAATCAGGATATTC
TTCTAATACCTGGAATGCTGTTTTCCCGGGGATCGCAGTGGTGAGTAACCATGCATCATCAGGAGTACGG
ATAAAATGCTTGATGGTCGGAAGAGGCATAAATTCCGTCAGCCAGTTTAGTCTGACCATCTCATCTGTAA
CATCATTGGCAACGCTACCTTTGCCATGTTTCAGAAACAACTCTGGCGCATCGGGCTTCCCATACAATCG
ATAGATTGTCGCACCTGATTGCCCGACATTATCGCGAGCCCATTTATACCCATATAAATCAGCATCCATG
TTGGAATTTAATCGCGGCCTAGAGCAAGACGTTTCCCGTTGAATATGGCTCATAACACCCCTTGTATTAC
TGTTTATGTAAGCAGACAGTTTTATTGTTCATGACCAAAATCCCTTAACGTGAGTTTTCGTTCCACTGAG
CGTCAGACCCCGTAGAAAAGATCAAAGGATCTTCTTGAGATCCTTTTTTTCTGCGCGTAATCTGCTGCTT
GCAAACAAAAAAACCACCGCTACCAGCGGTGGTTTGTTTGCCGGATCAAGAGCTACCAACTCTTTTTCCG
AAGGTAACTGGCTTCAGCAGAGCGCAGATACCAAATACTGTCCTTCTAGTGTAGCCGTAGTTAGGCCACC
ACTTCAAGAACTCTGTAGCACCGCCTACATACCTCGCTCTGCTAATCCTGTTACCAGTGGCTGCTGCCAG
TGGCGATAAGTCGTGTCTTACCGGGTTGGACTCAAGACGATAGTTACCGGATAAGGCGCAGCGGTCGGGC
TGAACGGGGGGTTCGTGCACACAGCCCAGCTTGGAGCGAACGACCTACACCGAACTGAGATACCTACAGC
GTGAGCTATGAGAAAGCGCCACGCTTCCCGAAGGGAGAAAGGCGGACAGGTATCCGGTAAGCGGCAGGGT
CGGAACAGGAGAGCGCACGAGGGAGCTTCCAGGGGGAAACGCCTGGTATCTTTATAGTCCTGTCGGGTTT
CGCCACCTCTGACTTGAGCGTCGATTTTTGTGATGCTCGTCAGGGGGGCGGAGCCTATGGAAAAACGCCA
GCAACGCGGCCTTTTTACGGTTCCTGGCCTTTTGCTGGCCTTTTGCTCACATGTTCTTTCCTGCGTTATC
CCCTGATTCTGTGGATAACCGTATTACCGCCTTTGAGTGAGCTGATACCGCTCGCCGCAGCCGAACGACC
GAGCGCAGCGAGTCAGTGAGCGAGGAAGCGGAAGAGCGCCTGATGCGGTATTTTCTCCTTACGCATCTGT
GCGGTATTTCACACCGCAATGGTGCACTCTCAGTACAATCTGCTCTGATGCCGCATAGTTAAGCCAGTAT
ACACTCCGCTATCGCTACGTGACTGGGTCATGGCTGCGCCCCGACACCCGCCAACACCCGCTGACGCGCC
CTGACGGGCTTGTCTGCTCCCGGCATCCGCTTACAGACAAGCTGTGACCGTCTCCGGGAGCTGCATGTGT
CAGAGGTTTTCACCGTCATCACCGAAACGCGCGAGGCAGCTGCGGTAAAGCTCATCAGCGTGGTCGTGAA
GCGATTCACAGATGTCTGCCTGTTCATCCGCGTCCAGCTCGTTGAGTTTCTCCAGAAGCGTTAATGTCTG
GCTTCTGATAAAGCGGGCCATGTTAAGGGCGGTTTTTTCCTGTTTGGTCACTGATGCCTCCGTGTAAGGG
GGATTTCTGTTCATGGGGGTAATGATACCGATGAAACGAGAGAGGATGCTCACGATACGGGTTACTGATG
ATGAACATGCCCGGTTACTGGAACGTTGTGAGGGTAAACAACTGGCGGTATGGATGCGGCGGGACCAGAG
AAAAATCACTCAGGGTCAATGCCAGCGCTTCGTTAATACAGATGTAGGTGTTCCACAGGGTAGCCAGCAG
CATCCTGCGATGCAGATCCGGAACATAATGGTGCAGGGCGCTGACTTCCGCGTTTCCAGACTTTACGAAA
CACGGAAACCGAAGACCATTCATGTTGTTGCTCAGGTCGCAGACGTTTTGCAGCAGCAGTCGCTTCACGT
TCGCTCGCGTATCGGTGATTCATTCTGCTAACCAGTAAGGCAACCCCGCCAGCCTAGCCGGGTCCTCAAC
GACAGGAGCACGATCATGCGCACCCGTGGGGCCGCCATGCCGGCGATAATGGCCTGCTTCTCGCCGAAAC
GTTTGGTGGCGGGACCAGTGACGAAGGCTTGAGCGAGGGCGTGCAAGATTCCGAATACCGCAAGCGACAG
GCCGATCATCGTCGCGCTCCAGCGAAAGCGGTCCTCGCCGAAAATGACCCAGAGCGCTGCCGGCACCTGT
CCTACGAGTTGCATGATAAAGAAGACAGTCATAAGTGCGGCGACGATAGTCATGCCCCGCGCCCACCGGA
AGGAGCTGACTGGGTTGAAGGCTCTCAAGGGCATCGGTCGAGATCCCGGTGCCTAATGAGTGAGCTAACT
TACATTAATTGCGTTGCGCTCACTGCCCGCTTTCCAGTCGGGAAACCTGTCGTGCCAGCTGCATTAATGA
ATCGGCCAACGCGCGGGGAGAGGCGGTTTGCGTATTGGGCGCCAGGGTGGTTTTTCTTTTCACCAGTGAG
ACGGGCAACAGCTGATTGCCCTTCACCGCCTGGCCCTGAGAGAGTTGCAGCAAGCGGTCCACGCTGGTTT
GCCCCAGCAGGCGAAAATCCTGTTTGATGGTGGTTAACGGCGGGATATAACATGAGCTGTCTTCGGTATC
GTCGTATCCCACTACCGAGATATCCGCACCAACGCGCAGCCCGGACTCGGTAATGGCGCGCATTGCGCCC
AGCGCCATCTGATCGTTGGCAACCAGCATCGCAGTGGGAACGATGCCCTCATTCAGCATTTGCATGGTTT
GTTGAAAACCGGACATGGCACTCCAGTCGCCTTCCCGTTCCGCTATCGGCTGAATTTGATTGCGAGTGAG
ATATTTATGCCAGCCAGCCAGACGCAGACGCGCCGAGACAGAACTTAATGGGCCCGCTAACAGCGCGATT
TGCTGGTGACCCAATGCGACCAGATGCTCCACGCCCAGTCGCGTACCGTCTTCATGGGAGAAAATAATAC
TGTTGATGGGTGTCTGGTCAGAGACATCAAGAAATAACGCCGGAACATTAGTGCAGGCAGCTTCCACAGC
AATGGCATCCTGGTCATCCAGCGGATAGTTAATGATCAGCCCACTGACGCGTTGCGCGAGAAGATTGTGC
ACCGCCGCTTTACAGGCTTCGACGCCGCTTCGTTCTACCATCGACACCACCACGCTGGCACCCAGTTGAT
CGGCGCGAGATTTAATCGCCGCGACAATTTGCGACGGCGCGTGCAGGGCCAGACTGGAGGTGGCAACGCC
AATCAGCAACGACTGTTTGCCCGCCAGTTGTTGTGCCACGCGGTTGGGAATGTAATTCAGCTCCGCCATC
GCCGCTTCCACTTTTTCCCGCGTTTTCGCAGAAACGTGGCTGGCCTGGTTCACCACGCGGGAAACGGTCT
GATAAGAGACACCGGCATACTCTGCGACATCGTATAACGTTACTGGTTTCACATTCACCACCCTGAATTG
ACTCTCTTCCGGGCGCTATCATGCCATACCGCGAAAGGTTTTGCGCCATTCGATGGTGTCCGGGATCTCG
ACGCTCTCCCTTATGCGACTCCTGCATTAGGAAGCAGCCCAGTAGTAGGTTGAGGCCGTTGAGCACCGCC
GCCGCAAGGAATGGTGCATGCAAGGAGATGGCGCCCAACAGTCCCCCGGCCACGGGGCCTGCCACCATAC
CCACGCCGAAACAAGCGCTCATGAGCCCGAAGTGGCGAGCCCGATCTTCCCCATCGGTGATGTCGGCGAT
ATAGGCGCCAGCAACCGCACCTGTGGCGCCGGTGATGCCGGCCACGATGCGTCCGGCGTAGAGGATCGAG
ATCTCGATCCCGCGAAAT
